>Addgene plasmid #48667 | EE-SP!gIII | depositor full sequence | sequence record 71746 | EE-SP!gIII sequence 7270 bps
CTGCCGTGCCTGCAGGAAGCAACGGCCCGGAGGGTGGCGGGCAGGACGCCCGCCATAAACTGCCAGGCAT
CAAATTAAGCAGAAGGCCATCCTGACGGATGGCCTTTTTGCGTTTCTACAAACTCTGCTAGCTTCTAGAG
CACAGCTAACACCACGTCGTCCCTATCTGCTGCCCTAGGTCTATGAGTGGTTGCTGGATAACTTTACGGG
CATGCATAAGGCTCGTATGATATATTCAGGGAGACCACAACGGTTTCCCTCTACAAATAATTTTGTTTAA
CTTTTACTAGAGGAGGAGGCAAAAATGGATAAGAAATACTCAATAGGCTTAGATATCGGCACAAATAGCG
TCGGATGGGCGGTGATCACTGATGAATATAAGGTTCCGTCTAAAAAGTTCAAGGTTCTGGGAAATACAGA
CCGCCACAGTATCAAAAAAAATCTTATAGGGGCTCTTTTATTTGACAGTGGAGAGACAGCGGAAGCGACT
CGTCTCAAACGGACAGCTCGTAGAAGGTATACACGTCGGAAGAATCGTATTTGTTATCTACAGGAGATTT
TTTCAAATGAGATGGCGAAAGTAGATGATAGTTTCTTTCATCGACTTGAAGAGTCTTTTTTGGTGGAAGA
AGACAAGAAGCATGAACGTCATCCTATTTTTGGAAATATAGTAGATGAAGTTGCTTATCATGAGAAATAT
CCAACTATCTATCATCTGCGAAAAAAATTGGTAGATTCTACTGATAAAGCGGATTTGCGCTTAATCTATT
TGGCCTTAGCGCATATGATTAAGTTTCGTGGTCATTTTTTGATTGAGGGAGATTTAAATCCTGATAATAG
TGATGTGGACAAACTATTTATCCAGTTGGTACAAACCTACAATCAATTATTTGAAGAAAACCCTATTAAC
GCAAGTGGAGTAGATGCTAAAGCGATTCTTTCTGCACGATTGAGTAAATCAAGACGATTAGAAAATCTCA
TTGCTCAGCTCCCCGGTGAGAAGAAAAATGGCTTATTTGGGAATCTCATTGCTTTGTCATTGGGTTTGAC
CCCTAATTTTAAATCAAATTTTGATTTGGCAGAAGATGCTAAATTACAGCTTTCAAAAGATACTTACGAT
GATGATTTAGATAATTTATTGGCGCAAATTGGAGATCAATATGCTGATTTGTTTTTGGCAGCTAAGAATT
TATCAGATGCTATTTTACTTTCAGATATCCTAAGAGTAAATACTGAAATAACTAAGGCTCCCCTATCAGC
TTCAATGATTAAACGCTACGATGAACATCATCAAGACTTGACTCTTTTAAAAGCTTTAGTTCGACAACAA
CTTCCAGAAAAGTATAAAGAAATCTTTTTTGATCAATCAAAAAACGGATATGCAGGTTATATTGATGGGG
GAGCTAGCCAAGAAGAATTTTATAAATTTATCAAACCAATTTTAGAAAAAATGGATGGTACTGAGGAATT
ATTGGTGAAACTAAATCGTGAAGATTTGCTGCGCAAGCAACGGACCTTTGACAACGGCTCTATTCCCCAT
CAAATTCACTTGGGTGAGCTGCATGCTATTTTGAGAAGACAAGAAGACTTTTATCCATTTTTAAAAGACA
ATCGTGAGAAGATTGAAAAAATCTTGACTTTTCGAATTCCTTATTATGTTGGTCCATTGGCGCGTGGCAA
TAGTCGTTTTGCATGGATGACTCGGAAGTCTGAAGAAACAATTACCCCATGGAATTTTGAAGAAGTTGTC
GATAAAGGTGCTTCAGCTCAATCATTTATTGAACGCATGACAAACTTTGATAAAAATCTTCCAAATGAAA
AAGTACTACCAAAACATAGTTTGCTTTATGAGTATTTTACGGTTTATAACGAATTGACAAAGGTCAAATA
TGTTACTGAAGGAATGCGAAAACCAGCATTTCTTTCAGGTGAACAGAAGAAAGCCATTGTTGATTTACTC
TTCAAAACAAATCGAAAAGTAACCGTTAAGCAATTAAAAGAAGATTATTTCAAAAAAATAGAATGTTTTG
ATAGTGTTGAAATTTCAGGAGTTGAAGATAGATTTAATGCTTCATTAGGTACCTACCATGATTTGCTAAA
AATTATTAAAGATAAAGATTTTTTGGATAATGAAGAAAATGAAGATATCTTAGAGGATATTGTTTTAACA
TTGACCTTATTTGAAGATAGGGAGATGATTGAGGAAAGACTTAAAACATATGCTCACCTCTTTGATGATA
AGGTGATGAAACAGCTTAAACGTCGCCGTTATACTGGTTGGGGACGTTTGTCTCGAAAATTGATTAATGG
TATTAGGGATAAGCAATCTGGCAAAACAATATTAGATTTTTTGAAATCAGATGGTTTTGCCAATCGCAAT
TTTATGCAGCTGATCCATGATGATAGTTTGACATTTAAAGAAGACATTCAAAAAGCACAAGTGTCTGGAC
AAGGCGATAGTTTACATGAACATATTGCAAATTTAGCTGGTAGCCCTGCTATTAAAAAAGGTATTTTACA
GACTGTAAAAGTTGTTGATGAATTGGTCAAAGTAATGGGGCGGCATAAGCCAGAAAATATCGTTATTGAA
ATGGCACGTGAAAATCAGACAACTCAAAAGGGCCAGAAAAATTCGCGAGAGCGTATGAAACGAATCGAAG
AAGGTATCAAAGAATTAGGAAGTCAGATTCTTAAAGAGCATCCTGTTGAAAATACTCAATTGCAAAATGA
AAAGCTCTATCTCTATTATCTCCAAAATGGAAGAGACATGTATGTGGACCAAGAATTAGATATTAATCGT
TTAAGTGATTATGATGTCGATCACATTGTTCCACAAAGTTTCCTTAAAGACGATTCAATAGACAATAAGG
TCTTAACGCGTTCTGATAAAAATCGTGGTAAATCGGATAACGTTCCAAGTGAAGAAGTAGTCAAAAAGAT
GAAAAACTATTGGAGACAACTTCTAAACGCCAAGTTAATCACTCAACGTAAGTTTGATAATTTAACGAAA
GCTGAACGTGGAGGTTTGAGTGAACTTGATAAAGCTGGTTTTATCAAACGCCAATTGGTTGAAACTCGCC
AAATCACTAAGCATGTGGCACAAATTTTGGATAGTCGCATGAATACTAAATACGATGAAAATGATAAACT
TATTCGAGAGGTTAAAGTGATTACCTTAAAATCTAAATTAGTTTCTGACTTCCGAAAAGATTTCCAATTC
TATAAAGTACGTGAGATTAACAATTACCATCATGCCCATGATGCGTATCTAAATGCCGTCGTTGGAACTG
CTTTGATTAAGAAATATCCAAAACTTGAATCGGAGTTTGTCTATGGTGATTATAAAGTTTATGATGTTCG
TAAAATGATTGCTAAGTCTGAGCAAGAAATAGGCAAAGCAACCGCAAAATATTTCTTTTACTCTAATATC
ATGAACTTCTTCAAAACAGAAATTACACTTGCAAATGGAGAGATTCGCAAACGCCCTCTAATCGAAACTA
ATGGGGAAACTGGAGAAATTGTCTGGGATAAAGGGCGAGATTTTGCCACAGTGCGCAAAGTATTGTCCAT
GCCCCAAGTCAATATTGTCAAGAAAACAGAAGTACAGACAGGCGGATTCTCCAAGGAGTCAATTTTACCA
AAAAGAAATTCGGACAAGCTTATTGCTCGTAAAAAAGACTGGGATCCAAAAAAATATGGTGGTTTTGATA
GTCCAACGGTAGCTTATTCAGTCCTAGTGGTTGCTAAGGTGGAAAAAGGGAAATCGAAGAAGTTAAAATC
CGTTAAAGAGTTACTAGGGATCACAATTATGGAAAGAAGTTCCTTTGAAAAAAATCCGATTGACTTTTTA
GAAGCTAAAGGATATAAGGAAGTTAAAAAAGACTTAATCATTAAACTACCTAAATATAGTCTTTTTGAGT
TAGAAAACGGTCGTAAACGGATGCTGGCTAGTGCCGGAGAATTACAAAAAGGAAATGAGCTGGCTCTGCC
AAGCAAATATGTGAATTTTTTATATTTAGCTAGTCATTATGAAAAGTTGAAGGGTAGTCCAGAAGATAAC
GAACAAAAACAATTGTTTGTGGAGCAGCATAAGCATTATTTAGATGAGATTATTGAGCAAATCAGTGAAT
TTTCTAAGCGTGTTATTTTAGCAGATGCCAATTTAGATAAAGTTCTTAGTGCATATAACAAACATAGAGA
CAAACCAATACGTGAACAAGCAGAAAATATTATTCATTTATTTACGTTGACGAATCTTGGAGCTCCCGCT
GCTTTTAAATATTTTGATACAACAATTGATCGTAAACGATATACGTCTACAAAAGAAGTTTTAGATGCCA
CTCTTATCCATCAATCCATCACTGGTCTTTATGAAACACGCATTGATTTGAGTCAGCTAGGAGGTGACTG
ACCGGCTGATAAATTTCTTTGAATTTCTCCTTGATTATTTGTTATAAATGTTATAAAATAATCTTGTTGG
AACCATTCAAAACAGCATAGCAAGTTAAAATAAGGCTAGTCCGTTATCAACTTGAAAAAGTGGCACCGAG
TCGGTGCTTTTTTTGATACTTCTATTCTACTCTGACTGCAAACCAAAAAAACAAGCGCTTTCAAAACGCT
TGTTTTATCATTTTTAGGGAAATTAATCTCTTAATCCTTTTATCATTCTACATTTAGGCGCTGCCATCTA
GCGACAATGAAAACGTTAGTCATGGCGCGCCTTGACGGCTAGCTCAGTCCTAGGTACAGTGCTAGCTTAA
TGTTTTAGAGCTATGCTGTTTTGAATGGTCCCAAAACAAGCTTACGTTAGTAAATGAATTTTCTGTAGTT
TTAGAGCTATGCTGTTTTGAATGGTCCCAAAACACCCTCATTTTCAGGGATAGCAAGCCCAATGTTTTAG
AGCTATGCTGTTTTGAATGGTCCCAAAACGGATCCCCATCTTTTCATAATCAAAATCACGTTTTAGAGCT
ATGCTGTTTTGAATGGTCCCAAAACCAGACTGTAGCGCGTTTTCATCGGCATTTTGTTTTAGAGCTATGC
TGTTTTGAATGGTCCCAAAACCTCGAGTAGCACCATTACCATTAGCAAGGCGTTTTAGAGCTATGCTGTT
TTGAATGGTCCCAAAACCCACCCACCATAAAAACCGGCATCCTGCCGGTTTTTATTGCGGCCGCACCCAC
GTAGAGCATCCTGCAGACAAGCCCGCATGGACGAGCTGTACAAGTAAAAGCTTGATATCGAATTCCTGCA
GCCCGGCGGATTTGTCCCGCGTGCTAGAGGCATCAAATAAAACGAAAGGCTCAGTCGAAAGACTGGGCCT
TTCGTTTTATCTGTTGTTTGTCGGTGAACGCTCTCCTGAGTAGGACAAATCCGCCGCCCTAGACCTAGGG
CGTTCGGCTGCGGCGAGCGGTATCAGCTCACTCAAAGGCGGTAATACGGTTATCCACAGAATCAGGGGAT
AACGCAGGAAAGAACATGTGAGCAAAAGGCCAGCAAAAGGCCAGGAACCGTAAAAAGGCCGCGTTGCTGG
CGTTTTTCCATAGGCTCCGCCCCCCTGACGAGCATCACAAAAATCGACGCTCAAGTCAGAGGTGGCGAAA
CCCGACAGGACTATAAAGATACCAGGCGTTTCCCCCTGGAAGCTCCCTCGTGCGCTCTCCTGTTCCGACC
CTGCCGCTTACCGGATACCTGTCCGCCTTTCTCCCTTCGGGAAGCGTGGCGCTTTCTCAATGCTCACGCT
GTAGGTATCTCAGTTCGGTGTAGGTCGTTCGCTCCAAGCTGGGCTGTGTGCACGAACCCCCCGTTCAGCC
CGACCGCTGCGCCTTATCCGGTAACTATCGTCTTGAGTCCAACCCGGTAAGACACGACTTATCGCCACTG
GCAGCAGCCACTGGTAACAGGATTAGCAGAGCGAGGTATGTAGGCGGTGCTACAGAGTTCTTGAAGTGGT
GGCCTAACTACGGCTACACTAGAAGGACAGTATTTGGTATCTGCGCTCTGCTGAAGCCAGTTACCTTCGG
AAAAAGAGTTGGTAGCTCTTGATCCGGCAAACAAACCACCGCTGGTAGCGGTGGTTTTTTTGTTTGCAAG
CAGCAGATTACGCGCAGAAAAAAAGGATCTCAAGAAGATCCTTTGATCTTTTCTACGGGGTCTGACGCTC
AGTGGAACGAAAACTCACGTTAAGGGATTTTGGTCATGACTAGTGCTTGGATTCTCACCAATAAAAAACG
CCCGGCGGCAACCGAGCGTTCTGAACAAATCCAGATGGAGTTCTGAGGTCATTACTGGATCTATCAACAG
GAGTCCAAGCGAGCTCGTAAACTTGGTCTGACAGCCCTTAACTTACTTATTAAATAATTTATAGCTATTG
AAAAGAGATAAGAATTGTTCAAAGCTAATATTGTTTAAATCGTCAATTCCTGCATGTTTTAAGGAATTGT
TAAATTGATTTTTTGTAAATATTTTCTTGTATTCTTTGTTAACCCATTTCATAACGAAATAATTATACTT
TTGTTTATCTTTGTGTGATATTCTTGATTTTTTTCTACTTAATCTGATAAGTGAGCTATTCACTTTAGGT
TTAGGATGAAAATATTCTCTTGGAACCATACTTAATATAGAAATATCAACTTCTGCCATTAAAAGTAATG
CCAATGAGCGTTTTGTATTTAATAATCTTTTAGCAAACCCGTATTCCACGATTAAATAAATCTCATTAGC
TATACTATCAAAAACAATTTTGCGTATTATATCCGTACTTATGTTATAAGGTATATTACCATATATTTTA
TAGGATTGGTTTTTAGGAAATTTAAACTGCAATATATCCTTGTTTAAAACTTGGAAATTATCGTGATCAA
CAAGTTTATTTTCTGTAGTTTTGCATAATTTATGGTCTATTTCAATGGCAGTTACGAAATTACACCTCTT
TACTAATTCAAGGGTAAAATGGCCTTTTCCTGAGCCGATTTCAAAGATATTATCATGTTCATTTAATCTT
ATATTTGTCATTATTTTATCTATATTATGTTTTGAAGTAATAAAGTTTTGACTGTGTTTTATATTTTTCT
CGTTCATACTCTTCCTTTTTCAATATTATTGAAGCATTTATCAGGGTTATTGTCTCATGAGCGGATACAT
ATTTGAATGTATTTAGAAAAATAAACAAATAGGGGTTCCGCGCACATTTCCCCGAAAAGTGCCACCTGAC
GTCTAAGAAACCATTATTATCATGACATTAACCTATAAAAATAGGCGTATCACGAGGCCC
Features (pLannotate 1.2.2; 17 found; start..end, strand, type, name):
     81..108     +  terminator     rrnB T2 terminator: transcription terminator T2 from the E. coli rrnB gene
    305..4411    +  CDS            Cas9: Cas9 (Csn1) endonuclease from the Streptococcus pyogenes Type II CRISPR/Cas system generates RNA-guided double strand breaks in DNA
   4479..4557    +  misc_RNA       tracrRNA: trans-activating CRISPR RNA for the Streptococcus pyogenes CRISPR/Cas9 system
   4722..4746    +  promoter       J23119(SpeI) promoter (fragment): bacterial promoter (Registry of Standard Biological Parts BBa J23119) modified to end with an SpeI site
   4762..4797    +  repeat_region  DR: direct repeat for the Streptococcus pyogenes CRISPR/Cas system
   4828..4863    +  repeat_region  DR: direct repeat for the Streptococcus pyogenes CRISPR/Cas system
   4894..4929    +  repeat_region  DR: direct repeat for the Streptococcus pyogenes CRISPR/Cas system
   4960..4995    +  repeat_region  DR: direct repeat for the Streptococcus pyogenes CRISPR/Cas system
   5026..5061    +  repeat_region  DR: direct repeat for the Streptococcus pyogenes CRISPR/Cas system
   5092..5127    +  repeat_region  DR: direct repeat for the Streptococcus pyogenes CRISPR/Cas system
   5205..5227    +  CDS            Slow-FT (fragment): blue-to-red fluorescent timer derivative of mCherry (Subach et al., 2009) mammalian codon-optimized
   5228..5261    -  misc_feature   MCS (fragment): pBluescript multiple cloning site
   5284..5370    +  terminator     rrnB T1 terminator: Escherichia coli rrnB; transcription terminator T1 from the E. coli rrnB gene
   5535..6123    -  rep_origin     ori: high-copy-number ColE1/pMB1/pBR322/pUC origin of replication
   6211..6305    -  terminator     lambda t0 terminator: transcription terminator from phage lambda
   6346..7077    -  CDS            ermC: ERMC1_STAAU - Experimental evidence at transcript level: Swiss-Prot protein existence level 2. This protein produces a dimethylation of the adenine residue at position 2085 in 23S rRNA, resulting in reduced affinity between ribosomes and macrolide-lincosamide-streptogramin B antibiotics. From Staphylococcus aureus.
   7078..7182    -  promoter       AmpR promoter: bla
