[The description below was written by a language model from this plasmid's Addgene catalogue record and pLannotate feature annotations shown in this document.]
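Description:
EE-SP!gIII is a bacterial CRISPR plasmid of roughly 7.3 kb that carries a complete Streptococcus pyogenes type II Cas9 system programmed against gene III of filamentous phage. It is built on a colE1-erm backbone. Replication in E. coli relies on a ColE1/pMB1-type origin, and selection is by erythromycin, conferred by the ermC rRNA methyltransferase. The feature table places ermC downstream of an AmpR (bla) promoter and upstream of a lambda t0 terminator. The catalogue lists copy number as unknown.

The payload has three parts arranged in the same orientation. The S. pyogenes Cas9 nuclease coding sequence (about 4.1 kb) is expressed from the constitutive proC promoter according to the catalogue, with an rrnB T2 terminator upstream that insulates it from read-through. Immediately after Cas9 lies the tracrRNA, recorded as driven by its own tracrRNA promoter. This is followed by a CRISPR array in which a J23119-type promoter fragment precedes six S. pyogenes direct repeats. The gaps between the repeats hold five spacers, matching the five gene III protospacers stated in the purpose, and an rrnB T1 terminator closes the array. The tracrRNA pairs with the repeat sequences so that the array transcript is processed into individual crRNAs, each guiding Cas9 to cut a different site in gene III. Short annotated matches to a fluorescent timer protein and a pBluescript polylinker are fragments only and probably reflect cloning remnants.

The associated study characterised orthogonal Cas9 proteins for gene regulation and editing. This plasmid supplies the S. pyogenes nuclease for targeting phage gene III DNA in bacteria, although the record does not describe the specific assay.
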