Addgene plasmid #48667: EE-SP!gIII
Purpose: Bacterial SP Cas9 targeting filamentous phage gene III at five protospacers
Depositing lab: George Church. Depositing organization: Harvard Medical School. Publication: Orthogonal Cas9 proteins for RNA-guided gene regulation and editing. Esvelt KM, Mali P, Braff JL, Moosburner M, Yaung SJ, Church GM. Nat Methods. 2013 Sep 29. doi: 10.1038/nmeth.2681. PubMed 24076762.
Backbone
  Vector backbone: colE1-erm
  Total vector size (bp): 7275
  Vector type: CRISPR
Growth in bacteria
  Bacterial resistance: Erythromycin, 200 μg/mL
  Growth temperature: 37°C
  Growth strain: DH5alpha
  Copy number: Unknown
Gene/Insert 1
  Gene/Insert name: Cas9
  Species: S. pyogenes
  Insert size (bp): 4100
  Promoter: proC
  Cloning method: Unknown
  Sequencing primers: 5′ rrnB-T2-term; 3′ StrepPyoCas9-5UTR-F
Gene/Insert 2
  Gene/Insert name: anti-gIII tracrRNA
  Species: Synthetic
  Insert size (bp): 750
  Promoter: tracrRNA promoter
  Cloning method: Unknown
  Sequencing primers: 5′ Unknown; 3′ rrnB-T1-term-Rev
Terms and licenses: Academic/Nonprofit Terms; Industry Terms: Not Available to Industry
How to cite: EE-SP!gIII was a gift from George Church (Addgene plasmid # 48667 ; http://n2t.net/addgene:48667 ; RRID:Addgene_48667)
