>Addgene plasmid #48667 | EE-SP!gIII | addgene partial sequence | sequence record 72654 | StrepPyoCas9-5UTR-F 5'-CGGTGCCACTTTTTCAAGTTG-3'
ATGGTTCCAACAAGATTATTTTATAACATTTATAACAAATAATCAAGGAGAAATTCAAAGAAATTTATCA
GCCGGTCAGTCACCTCCTAGCTGACTCAAATCAATGCGTGTTTCATAAAGACCAGTGATGGATTGATGGA
TAAGAGTGGCATCTAAAACTTCTTTTGTAGACGTATATCGTTTACGATCAATTGTTGTATCAAAATATTT
AAAAGCAGCGGGAGCTCCAAGATTCGTCAACGTAAATAAATGAATAATATTTTCTGCTTGTTCACGTATT
GGTTTGTCTCTATGTTTGTTATATGCACTAAGAACTTTATCTAAATTGGCATCTGCTAAAATAACACGCT
TAGAAAATTCACTGATTTGCTCAATAATCTCATCTAAATAATGCTTATGCTGCTCCACAAACAATTGTTT
TTGTTCGTTATCTTCTGGACTACCCTTCAACTTTTCATAATGACTAGCTAAATATAAAAAATTCACATAT
TTGCTTGGCAGAGCCAGCTCATTTCCTTTTTGTAATTCTCCGGCACTAGCCAGCATCCGTTTACGACCGT
TTTCTAACTCAAAAAGACTATATTTAGGTAGTTTAATGATTAAGTCTTTTTTAACTTCCTTATATCCTTT
AGCTTCTAAAAAGTCAATCGGATTTTTTTCAAAGGAACTTCTTTCCATAATTGTGATCCCTAGTAACTCT
TTAACGGATTTTAACTTCTTCGATTTCCCTTTTTCCACCTTAGCAACCACTAGGACTGAATAAGCTACCG
TTGGACTATCAAAACCACCATATTTTTTTGGATCCCAGTCTTTTTTACGAGCAATAAGCTTGTCCGAATT
TCTTTTTGGTAAAATTGACTCCTTGGAGAATCCGCCTGTCTGTACTTCTG
