>Addgene plasmid #48667 | EE-SP!gIII | addgene partial sequence | sequence record 73250 | pBR322ori-F 5'-GGGAAACGCCTGGTATCTTT-3'
CTCTGACTTGAGCGTCGATTTTTGTGATGCTCGTCAGGGGGGCGGAGCCTATGGAAAAACGCCAGCAACG
CGGCCTTTTTACGGTTCCTGGCCTTTTGCTGGCCTTTTGCTCACATGTTCTTTCCTGCGTTATCCCCTGA
TTCTGTGGATAACCGTATTACCGCCTTTGAGTGAGCTGATACCGCTCGCCGCAGCCGAACGCCCTAGGTC
TAGGGCGGCGGATTTGTCCTACTCAGGAGAGCGTTCACCGACAAACAACAGATAAAACGAAAGGCCCAGT
CTTTCGACTGAGCCTTTCGTTTTATTTGATGCCTCTAGCACGCGGGACAAATCCGCCGGGCTGCAGGAAT
TCGATATCAAGCTTTTACTTGTACAGCTCGTCCATGCGGGCTTGTCTGCAGGATGCTCTACGTGGGTGCG
GCCGCAATAAAAACCGGCAGGATGCCGGTTTTTATGGTGGGTGGGTTTTGGGACCATTCAAAACAGCATA
GCTCTAAAACGCCTTGCTAATGGTAATGGTGCTACTCGAGGTTTTGGGACCATTCAAAACAGCATAGCTC
TAAAACAAAATGCCGATGAAAACGCGCTACAGTCTGGTTTTGGGACCATTCAAAACAGCATAGCTCTAAA
ACGTGATTTTGATTATGAAAAGATGGGGATCCGTTTTGGGACCATTCAAAACAGCATAGCTCTAAAACAT
TGGGCTTGCTATCCCTGAAAATGAGGGTGTTTTGGGACCATTCAAAACAGCATAGCTCTAAAACTACAGA
AAATTCATTTACTAACGTAAGCTTGTTTTGGGACCATTCAAAACAGCATAGCTCTAAAACATTAAGCTAG
CACTGTACCTAGGACTGAGCTAGCCGTCAAGGCGCGCCATGACTAACGTTTTCATTGTCGCTAGATGGCA
GCGCCTAAATGTAGAATGATAAAAGGATTAAGAGATTAATTTCCCTAAAAATGATAAAACAAGCGTTTT
