>Addgene plasmid #48667 | EE-SP!gIII | addgene partial sequence | sequence record 73253 | ColEterm 5'-agctgataccgctcgccgcagccgaacg-3'
GCGGCGGATTTGTCCTACTCAGGAGAGCGTTCACCGACAAACAACAGATAAAACGAAAGGCCCAGTCTTT
CGACTGAGCCTTTCGTTTTATTTGATGCCTCTAGCACGCGGGACAAATCCGCCGGGCTGCAGGAATTCGA
TATCAAGCTTTTACTTGTACAGCTCGTCCATGCGGGCTTGTCTGCAGGATGCTCTACGTGGGTGCGGCCG
CAATAAAAACCGGCAGGATGCCGGTTTTTATGGTGGGTGGGTTTTGGGACCATTCAAAACAGCATAGCTC
TAAAACGCCTTGCTAATGGTAATGGTGCTACTCGAGGTTTTGGGACCATTCAAAACAGCATAGCTCTAAA
ACAAAATGCCGATGAAAACGCGCTACAGTCTGGTTTTGGGACCATTCAAAACAGCATAGCTCTAAAACGT
GATTTTGATTATGAAAAGATGGGGATCCGTTTTGGGACCATTCAAAACAGCATAGCTCTAAAACATTGGG
CTTGCTATCCCTGAAAATGAGGGTGTTTTGGGACCATTCAAAACAGCATAGCTCTAAAACTACAGAAAAT
TCATTTACTAACGTAAGCTTGTTTTGGGACCATTCAAAACAGCATAGCTCTAAAACATTAAGCTAGCACT
GTACCTAGGACTGAGCTAGCCGTCAAGGCGCGCCATGACTAACGTTTTCATTGTCGCTAGATGGCAGCGC
CTAAATGTAGAATGATAAAAGGATTAAGAGATTAATTTCCCTAAAAATGATAAAACAAGCGTTTTGAAAG
CGCTTGTTTTTTTGGTTTGCAGTCAGAGTAGAATAGAAGTATCAAAAAAAGCACCGACTCGGTGCCACTT
TTTCAAGTTGATAACGGACTAGCCTTATTTTAACTTGCTATGCTGTTTTGAATGGTTCCAACAAGATTAT
TTTATAACATTTATAACAAATAATCAAGGAGAAATTCAAAGAAATTTATCAGCCGGTCAGTCACCTCCTA
GCTGACTCAAATCAATGCGTGTTTCATAA
